>Addgene plasmid #91093 | pMOD_C2906 | addgene full sequence | sequence record 259829 | Addgene NGS Result
TTGAGATCCTTTTTTTCTGCGCGTAATCTGCTGCTTGCAAACAAAAAAACCACCGCTACCAGCGGTGGTT
TGTTTGCCGGATCAAGAGCTACTAACTCTTTTTCCGAAGGTAACTGGCTTCAGCAGAGCGCAGATACCAA
ATACTGTTCTTCTAGTGTAGCCGTAGTTAGGCCACCACTTCAAGAACTCTGTAGCACCGCCTACATACCT
CGCTCTGCTAATCCTGTTACCAGTGGCTGCTGCCAGTGGCGATAAGTCGTGTCTTACCGGGTTGGACTCA
AGACGATAGTTACCGGATAAGGCGCAGCGGTCGGGCTGAACGGGGGGTTCGTGCTCACAGCCCAGCTTGG
AGCGAACGACCTACACCGAACTGAGATACCTACAGCGTGAGCTATGAGAAAGCGCCACGCTTCCCGAAGG
GAGAAAGGCGGACAGGTATCCGGTAAGCGGCAGGGTCGGAACAGGAGAGCGCACGAGGGAGCTTCCAGGG
GGAAACGCCTGGTATCTTTATAGTCCTGTCGGGTTTCGCCACCTCTGACTTGAGCGTCGATTTTTGTGAT
GCTCGTCAGGGGGGCGGAGCCTATGGAAAAACGCCAGCAACGCGGCCTTTTTACGGTTCCTGGCCTTTTG
CTGGCCTTTTGCTCACATGTTCTTTCCTGCGTTATCCCCTGATTCTGTGGATAACCGTATTACCGCCTTT
GAGTGAGCTGATACCGCTCGCCGCAGCCGAACGACCGAGCGCAGCGAGTCAGTGAGCGAGGAAGCGGAAG
AGCGCCCACCTGCAACGCCGGCGTAATATGGCGCGCCAGCTGGCTTGTGGGGACCAGACAAAAAAGGAAT
GGTGCAGAATTGTTAGGCGCACCTACCAAAAGCATCTTTGCCTTTATTGCAAAGATAAAGCAGATTCCTC
TAGTACAAGTGGGGAACAAAATAACGTGGAAAAGAGCTGTCCTGACAGCCCACTCACTAATGCGTATGAC
GAACGCAGTGACGACCACAAAACAGCTGGCTTGTGGGGACCAGACAAAAAAGGAATGGTGCAGAATTGTT
AGGCGCACCTACCAAAAGCATCTTTGCCTTTATTGCAAAGATAAAGCAGATTCCTCTAGTACAAGTGGGG
AACAAAATAACGTGGAAAAGAGCTGTCCTGACAGCCCACTCACTAATGCGTATGACGAACGCAGTGACGA
CCACAAAAGAATTCCCTCTATATAAGAAGGCATTCATTCCCATTTGAAGGATCATCAGATACTGAACCAA
TATTTCTCACTCTAAGAAATTAAGAGCTTTGTATTCTTCAATGAGAGGCTAAGACCTGCAGGATGTCTGA
GCCACCTCGGGCTGAGACCTTTGTATTCCTGGACCTAGAAGCCACTGGGCTCCCAAACATGGACCCTGAG
ATTGCAGAGATATCCCTTTTTGCTGTTCACCGCTCTTCCCTGGAGAACCCAGAACGGGATGATTCTGGTT
CCTTGGTGCTGCCCCGTGTTCTGGACAAGCTCACACTGTGCATGTGCCCGGAGCGCCCCTTTACTGCCAA
GGCCAGTGAGATTACTGGTTTGAGCAGCGAAAGCCTGATGCACTGCGGGAAGGCTGGTTTCAATGGCGCT
GTGGTAAGGACACTGCAGGGCTTCCTAAGCCGCCAGGAGGGCCCCATCTGCCTTGTGGCCCACAATGGCT
TCGATTATGACTTCCCACTGCTGTGCACGGAGCTACAACGTCTGGGTGCCCATCTGCCCCAAGACACTGT
CTGCCTGGACACACTGCCTGCATTGCGGGGCCTGGACCGTGCTCACAGCCACGGCACCAGGGCTCAAGGC
CGCAAAAGCTACAGCCTGGCCAGTCTCTTCCACCGCTACTTCCAGGCTGAACCCAGTGCTGCCCATTCAG
CAGAAGGTGATGTGCACACCCTGCTTCTGATCTTCCTGCATCGTGCTCCTGAGCTGCTCGCCTGGGCAGA
TGAGCAGGCCCGCAGCTGGGCTCATATTGAGCCCATGTACGTGCCACCTGATGGTCCAAGCCTCGAAGCC
TGATAACTCGAGGTTCGAGTATTATGGCATTGGGAAAACTGTTTTTCTTGTACCATTTGTTGTGCTTGTA
ATTTACTGTGTTTTTTATTCGGTTTTCGCTATCGAACTGTGAAATGGAAATGGATGGAGAAGAGTTAATG
AATGATATGGTCCTTTTGTTCATTCTCAAATTAATATTATTTGTTTTTTCTCTTATTTGTTGTGTGTTGA
ATTTGAAATTATAAGAGATATGCAAACATTTTGTTTTGAGTAAAAATGTGTCAAATCGTGGCCTCTAATG
ACCGAAGTTAATATGAGGAGTAAAACACTTGTAGTTGTGAGCTCGCGCGTAGTCCTCGGTAATATCGCAG
AACAAAAGTACCTGATATCGAGTGTACTTCAAGTCACACCGGCGAGTGACTAGCAGGTGATGAAAAGCCT
TAGGGTCAGGTGGCACTTTTCGGGGAAATGTGCGATGAACCCCTATTTGTTTATTTTTCTAAATACATTC
AAATATGTATCCGCTAATGAGACAATAACCCTGATAAATGCTTCAATTATATTGAAAAAGGAAGAGTATG
AGTATCCAACATTTCCGTGTCGCCCTTATTCCCTTTTTTGCGGCCTTCTGCCTTCCTGTTTTTGCTCACC
CAGAAACGCTGGTGAAAGTAAAAGATGCTGAAGATCAGTTGGGTGCCCGAGTGGGTTACATTGAACTGGA
TCTCAACAGCGGCAAAATCTTAGAGAGTTTTCGCCCCGAAGAACGCTTCCCAATGATGAGCACTTTCAAA
GTTCTGCTATGTGGCGCGGTGTTATCCCGTATTGATGCTGGGCAAGAGCAACTCGGTCGCCGCATACACT
ATTCTCAGAATGACTTGGTTGAGTATTCACCAGTCACAGAAAAGCATCTTACGGATGGCATGACAGTAAG
AGAATTATGTAGTGCTGCCATAACCATGAGTGATAACACTGCGGCCAACTTACTTCTGACAACGATTGGA
GGACCGAAGGAGCTAACCGCTTTTTTGCACAACATGGGGGATCATGTAACTCGCCTTGATCGTTGGGAAC
CGGAGCTGAATGAAGCCATACCAAACGACGAGCGTGACACCACGATGCCTGTAGCAATGGCAACAACTCT
CCGCAAACTATTAACTGGCGAACTACTTACTCTTGCTTCACGCCAGCAACTCATTGACTGGATGGAGGCG
GACAAAGTTGCAGGACCACTTCTGCGCTCGGCACTTCCGGCTGGCTGGTTTATTGCTGATAAATCTGGAG
CCGGTGAGCGTGGGTCTCGCGGTATCATTGCAGCACTGGGGCCAGATGGTAAGCCCTCCCGTATCGTAGT
TATCTACACGACGGGGAGTCAGGCAACTATGGATGAACGAAATAGACAGATCGCTGAGATAGGTGCCTCA
CTGATTAAGCATTGGTAACTGTCAGACGAAGGGAAATAAATAGTAGCCCGCCTGATGTGCGGGCTTTTTT
TTGGTGGTGGTTACCAGTGTCGCTTAGCTACCGTAGGTCCTCTTAGGCGGTCCGATTAGCGACATAGTCA
TCAATGCCTTGACGGCAAAATCCCTTAACGTGAGTTTTCGTTCCACTGAGCGTCAGACCCCGTAGAAAAG
ATCAAAGGATCTTC
Features (pLannotate 1.2.2; 7 found; start..end, strand, type, name):
      1..589     +  rep_origin     ori: high-copy-number ColE1/pMB1/pBR322/pUC origin of replication
    807..1001    +  CDS            IBMP_FMVD (fragment): Protein inferred from homology: Swiss-Prot protein existence level 3. Enhances the translation of downstream ORFs on polycistronic mRNAs derived from figwort mosaic virus. From Figwort mosaic virus (strain DxS) (FMV).
   1003..1212    +  CDS            IBMP_FMVD (fragment): Protein inferred from homology: Swiss-Prot protein existence level 3. Enhances the translation of downstream ORFs on polycistronic mRNAs derived from figwort mosaic virus. From Figwort mosaic virus (strain DxS) (FMV).
   1323..2030    +  CDS            Trex2: TREX2_MOUSE - Experimental evidence at protein level: Swiss-Prot protein existence level 1. Exonuclease with a preference for double-stranded DNA with mismatched 3' termini. May play a role in DNA repair. From Mus musculus (Mouse).
   2043..2348    +  terminator     E9 terminator (fragment): terminator and polyadenylation signal from the pea rbcS-E9 gene
   2487..2587    +  promoter       AmpR promoter: bla
   2588..3448    +  CDS            AmpR: β-lactamase; bla; confers resistance to ampicillin, carbenicillin, and related antibiotics
