[The description below was written by a language model from this plasmid's Addgene catalogue record and pLannotate feature annotations shown in this document.]
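Description:
pMOD_C2906 is a small (about 3.7 kb) "Module C" plasmid from a modular plant genome engineering toolkit, built on the pMOD_C0000 backbone. The record leaves the vector type unspecified. The module designation suggests a component meant to be combined with other modules into a final plant transformation vector, although the record does not describe that assembly scheme. It is maintained in E. coli at high copy through a ColE1/pUC-type origin of replication and selected with ampicillin via the bla (β-lactamase) gene under its native promoter. No plant selectable marker, T-DNA borders or plant replication elements appear in the feature table.

The payload is a single plant expression cassette. The figwort mosaic virus (FMV) 34S promoter drives the coding sequence of mouse Trex2, and transcription ends at the terminator and polyadenylation signal of the pea rbcS-E9 gene. The two features annotated upstream of Trex2 as fragments of an FMV protein most likely reflect homology between the promoter region and overlapping viral coding sequence, rather than an intended expressed product. TREX2 is a 3' exonuclease acting on double-stranded DNA ends. In genome editing it is generally co-expressed with a sequence-specific nuclease so that cut ends are processed before rejoining, which favours mutagenic repair. The record itself gives only the cassette composition and not this rationale.

The catalogue entry also notes a BaeI restriction site for cloning a gene targeting (GT) donor template, so the same module could carry both the exonuclease cassette and a repair donor. This site is not annotated in the feature table, so its position relative to the cassette is not stated.
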