Addgene plasmid #91093: pMOD_C2906
Purpose: Module C, Promoter: FMV 34S, Gene: TREX2 (+ BaeI site for GT donor cloning), Terminator: pea rbcsE9
Depositing lab: Daniel Voytas. Depositing organization: University of Minnesota. Publication: A multi-purpose toolkit to enable advanced genome engineering in plants. Cermak T, Curtin SJ, Gil-Humanes J, Cegan R, Kono TJY, Konecna E, Belanto JJ, Starker CG, Mathre JW, Greenstein RL, Voytas DF. Plant Cell. 2017 May 18. pii: tpc.00922.2016. doi: 10.1105/tpc.16.00922. PubMed 28522548.
Backbone
  Vector backbone: pMOD_C0000
  Vector type: Unspecified
Growth in bacteria
  Bacterial resistance: Ampicillin, 100 μg/mL
  Growth temperature: 37°C
  Growth strain: DH5alpha
  Copy number: High Copy
Gene/Insert
  Gene/Insert name: TREX2 (+ BaeI site for GT donor cloning)
  Species: M. musculus (mouse)
  Entrez Gene: Trex2
  Promoter: FMV 34S
  Cloning method: Gibson Cloning
  Sequencing primers: 5′ unknown
Terms and licenses: Academic/Nonprofit Terms; Industry Terms: Not Available to Industry
How to cite: pMOD_C2906 was a gift from Daniel Voytas (Addgene plasmid # 91093 ; http://n2t.net/addgene:91093 ; RRID:Addgene_91093)
